Addgene plasmid #36374: pSMP-MBD4_1
Depositing lab: George Daley. Depositing organization: Boston Children's Hospital. Publication: Chromatin-modifying enzymes as modulators of reprogramming. Onder TT, Kara N, Cherry A, Sinha AU, Zhu N, Bernt KM, Cahan P, Marcarci BO, Unternaehrer J, Gupta PB, Lander ES, Armstrong SA, Daley GQ. Nature. 2012 Mar 4;483(7391):598-602. doi: 10.1038/nature10953. PubMed 22388813.
Backbone
  Vector backbone: pSMP
  Backbone manufacturer: Steve Elledge
  Backbone size w/o insert (bp): 6699
  Vector type: Mammalian Expression, Retroviral, RNAi
  Selectable markers: Puromycin
Growth in bacteria
  Bacterial resistance: Ampicillin, 100 μg/mL
  Growth temperature: 30°C
  Growth strain: Stbl3
  Copy number: High Copy
Gene/Insert
  Gene/Insert name: MBD4
  gRNA/shRNA sequence: AGCTTCATGGGATTGGTAA
  Species: H. sapiens (human)
  Entrez Gene: MBD4 (a.k.a. MED1, TPDS2, UVM1)
  Cloning method: Restriction Enzyme; 5′ cloning site XhoI (not destroyed); 3′ cloning site EcoRI (not destroyed)
  Sequencing primers: 5′ pSMP-F
Terms and licenses: Academic/Nonprofit Terms; Industry Terms: Not Available to Industry
Depositor comments: Addgene's quality control sequence varies slightly from the depositor's, but this plasmid should be functional.
How to cite: pSMP-MBD4_1 was a gift from George Daley (Addgene plasmid # 36374 ; http://n2t.net/addgene:36374 ; RRID:Addgene_36374)
