[The description below was written by a language model from this plasmid's Addgene catalogue record.]
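Description:
pSMP-MBD4_1 is a retroviral RNAi vector built on the pSMP backbone (about 6.7 kb without insert) that carries a short hairpin RNA directed against human MBD4, the methyl-CpG binding domain protein 4 gene (also known as MED1). The hairpin cassette was placed between XhoI and EcoRI sites, both of which remain intact, so the insert can be excised or exchanged. The "_1" in the name suggests it is one of several hairpins against the same gene, although the record does not say so explicitly. In bacteria the plasmid is maintained at high copy under ampicillin selection, and it is propagated in a recombination-deficient strain, a common precaution for retroviral vectors whose repeated terminal sequences can rearrange.

In mammalian cells the construct is intended to be packaged into retroviral particles and delivered by transduction, after which the integrated provirus expresses the shRNA and confers puromycin resistance, allowing stable knockdown populations to be selected. The record does not state which promoter drives the hairpin or the puromycin marker, nor does it provide a feature map, so the detailed architecture of the expression cassette cannot be described from the information given. The associated publication examined chromatin-modifying enzymes as modulators of reprogramming, which indicates that this plasmid was used for loss-of-function testing of MBD4 in that context. The depositor notes that the repository's quality-control sequence differs slightly from the depositor's own, but that the plasmid is expected to be functional.
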