>Addgene plasmid #36374 | pSMP-MBD4_1 | depositor partial sequence | sequence record 45531 | hairpin
TGCTGTTGACAGTGAGCGCGAGCTTCATGGGATTGGTAAATAGTGAAGCCACAGATGTATTTACCAATCC
CATGAAGCTCATGCCTACTGCCTCGGA
