>Addgene plasmid #36374 | pSMP-MBD4_1 | addgene partial sequence | sequence record 46590 | pSMP-F (5' TACATCGTGACCTGGGAAG 3')
AGCCCTTTGTCACCCTAAGCCTCCGCCTCCTCTTCCTCCATCCGCCCCGTCTCTCCCCCTTGAACCTCCT
CGTTCGACCCCGCCTCGATCCTCCCTTTATCCAGCCCTCACTCCTTCTCTAGGCGCCGGAATTAGATCTC
TCGACTAGGGATAACAGGGTAATTGTTTGAATGAGGCTTCAGTACTTTACAGAATCGTTGCCTGCACATC
TTGGAAACACTTGCTGGGATTACTTCTTCAGGTTAACCCAACAGAAGGCTCGAGAAGGTATATTGCTGTT
GACAGTGAGCGCGAGCTTCATGGGATTGGTAAATAGTGAAGCCACAGATGTATTTACCAATCCCATGAAG
CTCATGCCTACTGCCTGGAATTCAAGGGGCTACTTTAGGAGCAATTATCTTGTTTACTAAAACTGAATAC
CTTGCTATCTCTTTGATACATTTTTACAAAGCTGAATTAAAATGGTATAAATTAAATCACTTTTTTCAAT
TGGAAGACTAATGCGTTTAAACACGCGGCGACGCGTTCTACCGGGTAGGGGAGGCGCTTTTCCCAAGGCA
GTCTGGAGCATGCGCTTTAGCAGCCCCGCTGGGCACTTGGCGCTACACAAGTGGCCTCTGGCCTCGCACA
CATTCCACATCCACCGGTAGGCGCCAACCGGCTCCGTTCTTTGGTGGCCCCTTCGCGCCACCTTCTACTC
CTCCCCTAGTCAGGAAGTTCCCCCCCGCCCCGCAGCTCGCGTCGTGCAGGACGTGACAAATGGAAGTAGC
ACGTCTCACTAGTCTCGTGCAGATGGACAGCACCGCTGAGCAATG
